>Addgene plasmid #72213 | pCDNA3-Flag-hDcp2 | addgene full sequence | sequence record 320900 | Addgene NGS Result
GACATTGATTATTGACTAGTTATTAATAGTAATCAATTACGGGGTCATTAGTTCATAGCCCATATATGGA
GTTCCGCGTTACATAACTTACGGTAAATGGCCCGCCTGGCTGACCGCCCAACGACCCCCGCCCATTGACG
TCAATAATGACGTATGTTCCCATAGTAACGCCAATAGGGACTTTCCATTGACGTCAATGGGTGGAGTATT
TACGGTAAACTGCCCACTTGGCAGTACATCAAGTGTATCATATGCCAAGTACGCCCCCTATTGACGTCAA
TGACGGTAAATGGCCCGCCTGGCATTATGCCCAGTACATGACCTTATGGGACTTTCCTACTTGGCAGTAC
ATCTACGTATTAGTCATCGCTATTACCATGGTGATGCGGTTTTGGCAGTACATCAATGGGCGTGGATAGC
GGTTTGACTCACGGGGATTTCCAAGTCTCCACCCCATTGACGTCAATGGGAGTTTGTTTTGGCACCAAAA
TCAACGGGACTTTCCAAAATGTCGTAACAACTCCGCCCCATTGACGCAAATGGGCGGTAGGCGTGTACGG
TGGGAGGTCTATATAAGCAGAGCTCTCTGGCTAACTAGAGAACCCACTGCTTACTGGCTTATCGAAATTA
ATACGACTCACTATAGGGAGACCCAAGCTGCCACCATGGACTACAAGGACGACGATGACAAGAAGCTTGG
ATCCATCATGGAGACCAAACGGGTGGAGATTCCCGGCAGCGTCCTGGACGATCTCTGCAGCCGATTTATT
TTGCATATTCCCAGCGAGGAAAGAGACAATGCAATCCGAGTGTGTTTTCAGATTGAACTTGCCCATTGGT
TTTACTTGGATTTCTACATGCAGAACACACCAGGATTACCTCAGTGTGGGATAAGAGACTTTGCTAAAGC
TGTCTTCAGTCATTGTCCGTTTTTGCTGCCTCAAGGTGAAGATGTGGAAAAAGTTTTGGATGAATGGAAG
GAATATAAAATGGGAGTACCAACATATGGTGCAATTATTCTTGATGAGACACTTGAAAATGTACTACTGG
TTCAGGGGTACCTAGCAAAATCAGGCTGGGGATTTCCAAAAGGAAAAGTAAATAAAGAAGAAGCTCCTCA
TGATTGTGCTGCTAGAGAGGTCTTTGAAGAAACTGGTTTTGATATCAAAGACTATATTTGTAAGGATGAT
TACATTGAACTTCGAATCAATGACCGGCTTGCTCGTTTGTACATCATTCCGGGAATTCCAAAAGACACAA
AATTTAACCCAAAAACTAGAAGAGAAATTCGGAACATTGAGTGGTTCTCTATTGAGAAATTGCCTTGTCA
TAGAAATGATATGACCCCCAAATCCAAACTTGGTTTGGCACCTAACAAATTTTTTATGGCCATTCCCTTT
ATCAGACCATTAAGGGACTGGCTTTCTCGAAGATTTGGCGATTCCTCAGACAGTGACAATGGATTTTCCT
CAACTGGTAGCACGCCGGCTAAACCCACTGTGGAAAAATTGAGTCGAACCAAATTCCGCCACAGTCAGCA
GTTATTTCCTGACGGTTCTCCTGGTGACCAGTGGGTAAAGCACAGGCAACCACTGCAGCAAAAGCCATAT
AATAATCATTCTGAAATGTCTGACCTTTTAAAAGGAAAGAATCAAAGTATGAGGGGAAATGGCAGAAAAC
AGTATCAAGATTCACCTAATCAAAAGAAAAGAACAAATGGGCTTCAGCCAGCAAAGCAGCAGAATTCTTT
GATGAAGTGTGAAAAGAAACTTCATCCACGGAAACTTCAGGATAATTTTGAAACAGATGCTGTATATGAC
TTGCCTAGCTCCAGTGAAGACCAGTTGCTAGAACATGCCGAGGGACAGCCCGTGGCATGTAATGGACATT
GCAAGTTCCCCTTTTCATCCAGAGCCTTTTTGAGTTTCAAGTTTGACCATAATGCTATAATGAAAATCTT
GGACCTTGCGGCCGCCTAGAGGGCCCTATTCTATAGTGTCACCTAAATGCTAGAGCTCGCTGATCAGCCT
CGACTGTGCCTTCTAGTTGCCAGCCATCTGTTGTTTGCCCCTCCCCCGTGCCTTCCTTGACCCTGGAAGG
TGCCACTCCCACTGTCCTTTCCTAATAAAATGAGGAAATTGCATCGCATTGTCTGAGTAGGTGTCATTCT
ATTCTGGGGGGTGGGGTGGGGCAGGACAGCAAGGGGGAGGATTGGGAAGACAATAGCAGGCATGCTGGGG
ATGCGGTGGGCTCTATGGCTTCTGAGGCGGAAAGAACCAGCTGGGGCTCTAGGGGGTATCCCC
[124 nt withheld, positions 2304-2427]
C
[91 nt withheld, positions 2429-2519]
A
[49 nt withheld, positions 2521-2569]
CCTTTGACGTTGGAGTCCACGTTCTTT
[37 nt withheld, positions 2597-2633]
ACCCTATCTCGGTCTATTCTTTTGATTTATAAGGGATTTTGCCGATTTCGGCCTATTGGTTAAAAAATGA
GCTGATTTAACAAAAATTTAACGCGAATTAATTCTGTGGAATGTGTGTCAGTTAGGGTGTGGAAAGTCCC
CAGGCTCCCCAGCAGGCAGAAGTATGCAAAGCATGCATCTCAATTAGTCAGCAACCAGGTGTGGAAAGTC
CCCAGGCTCCCCAGCAGGCAGAAGTATGCAAAGCATGCATCTCAATTAGTCAGCAACCATAGTCCCGCCC
CTAACTCCGCCCATCCCGCCCCTAACTCCGCCCAGTTCCGCCCATTCTCCGCCCCATGGCTGACTAATTT
TTTTTATTTATGCAGAGGCCGAGGCCGCCTCTGCCTCTGAGCTATTCCAGAAGTAGTGAGGAGGCTTTTT
TGGAGGCCTAGGCTTTTGCAAAAAGCTCCCGGGAGCTTGTATATCCATTTTCGGATCTGATCAAGAGACA
GGATGAGGATCGTTTCGCATGATTGAACAAGATGGATTGCACGCAGGTTCTCCGGCCGCTTGGGTGGAGA
GGCTATTCGGCTATGACTGGGCACAACAGACAATCGGCTGCTCTGATGCCGCCGTGTTCCGGCTGTCAGC
GCAGGGGCGCCCGGTTCTTTTTGTCAAGACCGACCTGTCCGGTGCCCTGAATGAACTGCAGGACGAGGCA
GCGCGGCTATCGTGGCTGGCCACGACGGGCGTTCCTTGCGCAGCTGTGCTCGACGTTGTCACTGAAGCGG
GAAGGGACTGGCTGCTATTGGGCGAAGTGCCGGGGCAGGATCTCCTGTCATCTCACCTTGCTCCTGCCGA
GAAAGTATCCATCATGGCTGATGCAATGCGGCGGCTGCATACGCTTGATCCGGCTACCTGCCCATTCGAC
CACCAAGCGAAACATCGCATCGAGCGAGCACGTACTCGGATGGAAGCCGGTCTTGTCGATCAGGATGATC
TGGACGAAGAGCATCAGGGGCTCGCGCCAGCCGAACTGTTCGCCAGGCTCAAGGCGCGCATGCCCGACGG
CGAGGATCTCGTCGTGACCCATGGCGATGCCTGCTTGCCGAATATCATGGTGGAAAATGGCCGCTTTTCT
GGATTCATCGACTGTGGCCGGCTGGGTGTGGCGGACCGCTATCAGGACATAGCGTTGGCTACCCGTGATA
TTGCTGAAGAGCTTGGCGGCGAATGGGCTGACCGCTTCCTCGTGCTTTACGGTATCGCCGCTCCCGATTC
GCAGCGCATCGCCTTCTATCGCCTTCTTGACGAGTTCTTCTGAGCGGGACTCTGGGGTTCGAAATGACCG
ACCAAGCGACGCCCAACCTGCCATCACGAGATTTCGATTCCACCGCCGCCTTCTATGAAAGGTTGGGCTT
CGGAATCGTTTTCCGGGACGCCGGCTGGATGATCCTCCAGCGCGGGGATCTCATGCTGGAGTTCTTCGCC
CACCCCAACTTGTTTATTGCAGCTTATAATGGTTACAAATAAAGCAATAGCATCACAAATTTCACAAATA
AAGCATTTTTTTCACTGCATTCTAGTTGTGGTTTGTCCAAACTCATCAATGTATCTTATCATGTCTGTAT
ACCGTCGACCTCTAGCTAGAGCTTGGCGTAATCATGGTCATAGCTGTTTCCTGTGTGAAATTGTTATCCG
CTCACAATTCCACACAACATACGAGCCGGAAGCATAAAGTGTAAAGCCTGGGGTGCCTAATGAGTGAGCT
AACTCACATTAATTGCGTTGCGCTCACTGCCCGCTTTCCAGTCGGGAAACCTGTCGTGCCAGCTGCATTA
ATGAATCGGCCAACGCGCGGGGAGAGGCGGTTTGCGTATTGGGCGCTCTTCCGCTTCCTCGCTCACTGAC
TCGCTGCGCTCGGTCGTTCGGCTGCGGCGAGCGGTATCAGCTCACTCAAAGGCGGTAATACGGTTATCCA
CAGAATCAGGGGATAACGCAGGAAAGAACATGTGAGCAAAAGGCCAGCAAAAGGCCAGGAACCGTAAAAA
GGCCGCGTTGCTGGCGTTTTTCCATAGGCTCCGCCCCCCTGACGAGCATCACAAAAATCGACGCTCAAGT
CAGAGGTGGCGAAACCCGACAGGACTATAAAGATACCAGGCGTTTCCCCCTGGAAGCTCCCTCGTGCGCT
CTCCTGTTCCGACCCTGCCGCTTACCGGATACCTGTCCGCCTTTCTCCCTTCGGGAAGCGTGGCGCTTTC
TCATAGCTCACGCTGTAGGTATCTCAGTTCGGTGTAGGTCGTTCGCTCCAAGCTGGGCTGTGTGCACGAA
CCCCCCGTTCAGCCCGACCGCTGCGCCTTATCCGGTAACTATCGTCTTGAGTCCAACCCGGTAAGACACG
ACTTATCGCCACTGGCAGCAGCCACTGGTAACAGGATTAGCAGAGCGAGGTATGTAGGCGGTGCTACAGA
GTTCTTGAAGTGGTGGCCTAACTACGGCTACACTAGAAGAACAGTATTTGGTATCTGCGCTCTGCTGAAG
CCAGTTACCTTCGGAAAAAGAGTTGGTAGCTCTTGATCCGGCAAACAAACCACCGCTGGTAGCGGTGGTT
TTTTTGTTTGCAAGCAGCAGATTACGCGCAGAAAAAAAGGATCTCAAGAAGATCCTTTGATCTTTTCTAC
GGGGTCTGACGCTCAGTGGAACGAAAACTCACGTTAAGGGATTTTGGTCATGAGATTATCAAAAAGGATC
TTCACCTAGATCCTTTTAAATTAAAAATGAAGTTTTAAATCAATCTAAAGTATATATGAGTAAACTTGGT
CTGACAGTTACCAATGCTTAATCAGTGAGGCACCTATCTCAGCGATCTGTCTATTTCGTTCATCCATAGT
TGCCTGACTCCCCGTCGTGTAGATAACTACGATACGGGAGGGCTTACCATCTGGCCCCAGTGCTGCAATG
ATACCGCGAGACCCACGCTCACCGGCTCCAGATTTATCAGCAATAAACCAGCCAGCCGGAAGGGCCGAGC
GCAGAAGTGGTCCTGCAACTTTATCCGCCTCCATCCAGTCTATTAATTGTTGCCGGGAAGCTAGAGTAAG
TAGTTCGCCAGTTAATAGTTTGCGCAACGTTGTTGCCATTGCTACAGGCATCGTGGTGTCACGCTCGTCG
TTTGGTATGGCTTCATTCAGCTCCGGTTCCCAACGATCAAGGCGAGTTACATGATCCCCCATGTTGTGCA
AAAAAGCGGTTAGCTCCTTCGGTCCTCCGATCGTTGTCAGAAGTAAGTTGGCCGCAGTGTTATCACTCAT
GGTTATGGCAGCACTGCATAATTCTCTTACTGTCATGCCATCCGTAAGATGCTTTTCTGTGACTGGTGAG
TACTCAACCAAGTCATTCTGAGAATAGTGTATGCGGCGACCGAGTTGCTCTTGCCCGGCGTCAATACGGG
ATAATACCGCGCCACATAGCAGAACTTTAAAAGTGCTCATCATTGGAAAACGTTCTTCGGGGCGAAAACT
CTCAAGGATCTTACCGCTGTTGAGATCCAGTTCGATGTAACCCACTCGTGCACCCAACTGATCTTCAGCA
TCTTTTACTTTCACCAGCGTTTCTGGGTGAGCAAAAACAGGAAGGCAAAATGCCGCAAAAAAGGGAATAA
GGGCGACACGGAAATGTTGAATACTCATACTCTTCCTTTTTCAATATTATTGAAGCATTTATCAGGGTTA
TTGTCTCATGAGCGGATACATATTTGAATGTATTTAGAAAAATAAACAAATAGGGGTTCCGCGCACATTT
CCCCGAAAAGTGCCACCTGACGTCGACGGATCGGGAGATCTCCCGATCCCCTATGGTGCACTCTCAGTAC
AATCTGCTCTGATGCCGCATAGTTAAGCCAGTATCTGCTCCCTGCTTGTGTGTTGGAGGTCGCTGAGTAG
TGCGCGAGCAAAATTTAAGCTACAACAAGGCAAGGCTTGACCGACAATTGCATGAAGAATCTGCTTAGGG
TTAGGCGTTTTGCGCTGCTTCGCGATGTACGGGCCAGATATACGCGTT
Features (pLannotate 1.2.2; 22 found; start..end, strand, type, name):
      1..380     +  enhancer       CMV enhancer: human cytomegalovirus immediate early enhancer
    381..584     +  promoter       CMV promoter: human cytomegalovirus (CMV) immediate early promoter
    580..613     +  LTR            5' LTR (truncated) (fragment): truncated 5' long terminal repeat (LTR) from HIV-1
    629..647     +  promoter       T7 promoter: promoter for bacteriophage T7 RNA polymerase
    672..692     +  CDS            FLAG (fragment): FLAG® epitope tag, followed by an enterokinase cleavage site
    708..1967    +  CDS            DCP2: DCP2_HUMAN - Also known as NUDT20. Experimental evidence at protein level: Swiss-Prot protein existence level 1. Decapping metalloenzyme that catalyzes the cleavage of the cap structure on mRNAs (PubMed:12417715, PubMed:12218187, PubMed:12923261, PubMed:21070968, PubMed:28002401). Removes the 7- methyl guanine cap structure from mRNA molecules, yielding a 5'- phosphorylated mRNA fragment and 7m-GDP (PubMed:12486012, PubMed:12923261, PubMed:21070968, PubMed:28002401). Necessary for the degradation of mRNAs, both in normal mRNA turnover and in nonsense- mediated mRNA decay (PubMed:14527413). Pla
   1990..2008    -  promoter       SP6 promoter: promoter for bacteriophage SP6 RNA polymerase
   2034..2258    +  polyA_signal   bGH poly(A) signal: bovine growth hormone polyadenylation signal
   2262..2283    +  promoter       SV40 promoter (fragment): SV40 enhancer and early promoter
   2304..2732    +  rep_origin     f1 ori (sequence partly withheld): f1 bacteriophage origin of replication; arrow indicates direction of (+) strand synthesis
   2746..3075    +  promoter       SV40 promoter: SV40 enhancer and early promoter
   3142..3933    +  CDS            neo: KKA2_KLEPN - Also known as kan, nptII. Experimental evidence at protein level: Swiss-Prot protein existence level 1. Resistance to kanamycin, neomycin, paromomycin, ribostamycin, butirosin and gentamicin B. From Klebsiella pneumoniae.
   3957..4115    +  CDS            ble (fragment): BLE_KLEPN - Experimental evidence at protein level: Swiss-Prot protein existence level 1. Binding protein with a strong affinity to the bleomycin family of antibiotics. Binds to CL990; an antimitotic-antibiotic compound. From Klebsiella pneumoniae.
   4110..4231    +  polyA_signal   SV40 poly(A) signal: SV40 polyadenylation signal
   4304..4320    -  protein_bind   lac operator: The lac repressor binds to the lac operator to inhibit transcription in E. coli. This inhibition can be relieved by adding lactose or isopropyl-β-D-thiogalactopyranoside (IPTG). lac repressor encoded by lacI
   4328..4358    -  promoter       lac promoter: promoter for the E. coli lac operon
   4373..4394    -  protein_bind   CAP binding site: CAP binding activates transcription in the presence of cAMP. E. coli catabolite activator protein
   4407..4499    -  CDS            lacI (fragment): lac repressor; lacI; The lac repressor binds to the lac operator to inhibit transcription in E. coli. This inhibition can be relieved by adding lactose or isopropyl-β-D-thiogalactopyranoside (IPTG).
   4682..5270    -  rep_origin     ori: high-copy-number ColE1/pMB1/pBR322/pUC origin of replication
   5441..6301    -  CDS            AmpR: β-lactamase; bla; confers resistance to ampicillin, carbenicillin, and related antibiotics
   6302..6406    -  promoter       AmpR promoter: bla
   6465..6517    -  misc_feature   bom (fragment): basis of mobility region from pBR322
