[The description below was written by a language model from this plasmid's Addgene catalogue record and pLannotate feature annotations shown in this document.]
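Description:
pCDNA3-Flag-hDcp2 is a mammalian expression plasmid of about 6.7 kb built on the pcDNA3 backbone for producing Flag-tagged human Dcp2 (DCP2, also called NUDT20) in transfected cells. It is propagated in E. coli as a high-copy plasmid through its ColE1/pUC-type origin, with ampicillin selection from the β-lactamase gene. An f1 origin is also present, which permits single-stranded DNA production. For selection in mammalian cells, the backbone carries a neomycin phosphotransferase gene driven by the SV40 enhancer/early promoter and terminated by an SV40 polyadenylation signal, which allows G418 selection of stable lines.

The expression cassette consists of the CMV immediate early enhancer and promoter, an N-terminal Flag epitope supplied by the backbone, the DCP2 coding sequence, and the bovine growth hormone polyadenylation signal. T7 and SP6 promoters flank the insert, as is usual for pcDNA3, so the T7 site could in principle support in vitro sense-strand transcription. Dcp2 is the decapping metalloenzyme that removes the 7-methylguanosine cap from mRNAs, leaving a 5'-phosphorylated transcript, and it acts in both normal mRNA turnover and nonsense-mediated decay. The insert carries a Q170R substitution detected in repository quality-control sequencing, and the depositor states that it does not affect plasmid function.

Several short annotations, such as the truncated HIV-1 LTR fragment, the ble and lacI fragments and the lac promoter/operator region, appear to be backbone remnants or partial sequence matches rather than functional parts. The cloning method is not recorded. The plasmid suits overexpression, Flag-based detection or immunoprecipitation of human Dcp2 in studies of mRNA decapping and decay.
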