Addgene plasmid #72213: pCDNA3-Flag-hDcp2
Purpose: mammalian expression of Flag-tagged human Dcp2
Depositing lab: Megerditch Kiledjian. Depositing organization: Rutgers, The State University of New Jersey. Publication: The hDcp2 protein is a mammalian mRNA decapping enzyme. Wang Z, Jiao X, Carr-Schmid A, Kiledjian M. Proc Natl Acad Sci U S A. 2002 Oct 1;99(20):12663-8. Epub 2002 Sep 6. 10.1073/pnas.192445599 PubMed 12218187.
Backbone
  Vector backbone: pcDNA3
  Vector type: Mammalian Expression
Growth in bacteria
  Bacterial resistance: Ampicillin, 100 μg/mL
  Growth temperature: 37°C
  Growth strain: DH5alpha
  Copy number: High Copy
Gene/Insert
  Gene/Insert name: Dcp2 (alt name: decapping mRNA 2)
  Species: H. sapiens (human)
  Mutation: Q170R (please see depositor's comment below)
  Entrez Gene: DCP2 (a.k.a. NUDT20)
  Promoter: CMV
  Tag / fusion protein: Flag (N terminal on backbone)
  Cloning method: Unknown
  Sequencing primers: 5′ CMV-F; 3′ BGH-rev
Terms and licenses: Academic/Nonprofit Terms; Industry Terms: Not Available to Industry
Depositor comments: The depositor noted that the Dcp2 Q170R mutation found in Addgene's quality control sequence does NOT affect plasmid function.
How to cite: pCDNA3-Flag-hDcp2 was a gift from Megerditch Kiledjian (Addgene plasmid # 72213 ; http://n2t.net/addgene:72213 ; RRID:Addgene_72213)
