>Addgene plasmid #72213 | pCDNA3-Flag-hDcp2 | addgene partial sequence | sequence record 132842 | CMV-F 5'-CGCAAATGGGCGGTAGGCGTG-3'
AGCAGAGCTCTCTGGCTAACTAGAGAACCCACTGCTTACTGGCTTATCGAAATTAATACGACTCACTATA
GGGAGACCCAAGCTGCCACCATGGACTACAAGGACGACGATGACAAGAAGCTTGGATCCATCATGGAGAC
CAAACGGGTGGAGATTCCCGGCAGCGTCCTGGACGATCTCTGCAGCCGATTTATTTTGCATATTCCCAGC
GAGGAAAGAGACAATGCAATCCGAGTGTGTTTTCAGATTGAACTTGCCCATTGGTTTTACTTGGATTTCT
ACATGCAGAACACACCAGGATTACCTCAGTGTGGGATAAGAGACTTTGCTAAAGCTGTCTTCAGTCATTG
TCCGTTTTTGCTGCCTCAAGGTGAAGATGTGGAAAAAGTTTTGGATGAATGGAAGGAATATAAAATGGGA
GTACCAACATATGGTGCAATTATTCTTGATGAGACACTTGAAAATGTACTACTGGTTCAGGGGTACCTAG
CAAAATCAGGCTGGGGATTTCCAAAAGGAAAAGTAAATAAAGAAGAAGCTCCTCATGATTGTGCTGCTAG
AGAGGTCTTTGAAGAAACTGGTTTTGATATCAAAGACTATATTTGTAAGGATGATTACATTGAACTTCGA
ATCAATGACCGGCTTGCTCGTTTGTACATCATTCCGGGAATTCCAAAAGACACAAAATTTAACCCAAAAA
CTAGAAGAGAAATTCGGAACATTGAGTGGTTCTCTATTGAGAAATTGCCTTGTCATAGAAATGATATGAC
CCCCAAATCCAAACTTGGTTTGGCACCTAACAAATTTTTTATGGCCATTCCCTTTATCAGACCATTAAGG
GACTGGCTTTCTCGAAGATTTGGCGATTCCTCAGACAGTGACAATGGATTTTCCTCAACTGGTAGCACGC
CGGCTAAACCCACTGTGGAAAAATTGAGTCGAACCAAATTCCGCCACAGTCAGCAGTTATTTCCTGACGG
TTCTCCTGGTGACCAGTGGGTAAAGCACAGGCAACCACTGCAGCAAAAGCCATATAATAATCATTCTGAA
ATGTCTGACCTTTTAAAAGGAAAGAATCAAAGTATGAGGGGAAATGGCAGAAAACAGTATCAAGATTCAC
CTAATCAAAAGAA
