>Addgene plasmid #72213 | pCDNA3-Flag-hDcp2 | addgene partial sequence | sequence record 132843 | BGH-rev 5'-TAGAAGGCACAGTCGAGG-3'
TATAGAATAGGGCCCTCTAGGCGGCCGCAAGGTCCAAGATTTTCATTATAGCATTATGGTCAAACTTGAA
ACTCAAAAAGGCTCTGGATGAAAAGGGGAACTTGCAATGTCCATTACATGCCACGGGCTGTCCCTCGGCA
TGTTCTAGCAACTGGTCTTCACTGGAGCTAGGCAAGTCATATACAGCATCTGTTTCAAAATTATCCTGAA
GTTTCCGTGGATGAAGTTTCTTTTCACACTTCATCAAAGAATTCTGCTGCTTTGCTGGCTGAAGCCCATT
TGTTCTTTTCTTTTGATTAGGTGAATCTTGATACTGTTTTCTGCCATTTCCCCTCATACTTTGATTCTTT
CCTTTTAAAAGGTCAGACATTTCAGAATGATTATTATATGGCTTTTGCTGCAGTGGTTGCCTGTGCTTTA
CCCACTGGTCACCAGGAGAACCGTCAGGAAATAACTGCTGACTGTGGCGGAATTTGGTTCGACTCAATTT
TTCCACAGTGGGTTTAGCCGGCGTGCTACCAGTTGAGGAAAATCCATTGTCACTGTCTGAGGAATCGCCA
AATCTTCGAGAAAGCCAGTCCCTTAATGGTCTGATAAAGGGAATGGCCATAAAAAATTTGTTAGGTGCCA
AACCAAGTTTGGATTTGGGGGTCATATCATTTCTATGACAAGGCAATTTCTCAATAGAGAACCACTCAAT
GTTCCGAATTTCTCTTCTAGTTTTTGGGTTAAATTTTGTGTCTTTTGGAATTCCCGGAATGATGTACAAA
CGAGCAAGCCGGTCATTGATTCGAAGTTCAATGTAATCATCCTTACAAATATAGTCTTTGATATCAAAAC
CAGTTTCTTCAAAGACCTCTCTAGCAGCACAATCATGAGGAGCTTCTTCTTTATTTACTTTTCCTTTTGG
AAATCCCCAGCCTGATTTTGCTAGGTACCCCTGAACCAGTAGTACATTTTCAAGTGTCTCATCAAGAATA
ATTGCACCATATGTTGGTACTCCCATTTTATATTCCTTCCATTCATCCAAAACTTTTTCCACATCTTCAC
CTTGAGGCAGCAAAAACGGACAATGACTGAAGACAGCTTTAGCAAAGTCTCTTATCCCACACTGAGGTAA
